Addgene plasmid #143315: TFORF1782
Purpose: Lentiviral vector for overexpressing transcription factor ORFs with unique 24-bp barcodes. Barcodes facilitate identification of transcription factors in pooled screens.
Depositing lab: Feng Zhang. Depositing organization: Broad Institute. Publication: A transcription factor atlas of directed differentiation. Joung J, Ma S, Tay T, Geiger-Schuller KR, Kirchgatterer PC, Verdine VK, Guo B, Arias-Garcia MA, Allen WE, Singh A, Kuksenko O, Abudayyeh OO, Gootenberg JS, Fu Z, Macrae RK, Buenrostro JD, Regev A, Zhang F. Cell. 2023 Jan 5;186(1):209-229.e26. doi: 10.1016/j.cell.2022.11.026. PubMed 36608654.
Backbone
  Vector backbone: pLX_TRC317
  Backbone manufacturer: Broad Institute Genetic Perturbation Platform
  Backbone size w/o insert (bp): 8264
  Vector type: Mammalian Expression, Lentiviral
  Selectable markers: Puromycin
Growth in bacteria
  Bacterial resistance: Ampicillin, 100 μg/mL
  Growth temperature: 37°C
  Growth strain: NEB Stable
  Copy number: High Copy
Gene/Insert
  Gene/Insert name: ZNF239
  Species: H. sapiens (human)
  Insert size (bp): 1478
  Entrez Gene: ZNF239 (a.k.a. HOK-2, MOK2)
  Promoter: EF1a
  Cloning method: Unknown
  Sequencing primers: 5′ GGGTGGAGACTGAAGTTAGGCCAG; 3′ CACATAGCGTAAAAGGAGCAACATAG
Terms and licenses: Academic/Nonprofit Terms; Industry Terms: Not Available to Industry
Depositor comments: XM_011540238,XM_005271832,XM_006718003,NM_005674,NM_001099282,NM_001324349,NM_001324350,NM_001324351,NM_001324348,NM_001324347,NM_001099284,NM_001099283,ENST00000306006,ENST00000374446,ENST00000426961,ENST00000535642 . The transcription factor ORF portion of this plasmid was synthesized by Genewiz. Please test multiple small colonies in case of plasmid recombination. To make this collection available in a timely manner, a portion of this collection was not fully sequenced by Addgene. If an Addgene verified full plasmid sequence is not available, please contact us prior to placing an order to request the full sequence.
How to cite: TFORF1782 was a gift from Feng Zhang (Addgene plasmid # 143315 ; http://n2t.net/addgene:143315 ; RRID:Addgene_143315)
