[The description below was written by a language model from this plasmid's Addgene catalogue record and pLannotate feature annotations shown in this document.]
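Description:
TFORF1782 is a lentiviral mammalian expression plasmid built on the pLX_TRC317 backbone from the Broad Institute Genetic Perturbation Platform. It carries the human zinc-finger transcription factor ZNF239 (also known as MOK2 or HOK-2) as a synthesized open reading frame under the strong constitutive EF-1α promoter. It belongs to a large barcoded transcription factor ORF collection in which each construct carries a unique 24-bp barcode, so that individual factors can be identified in pooled overexpression screens such as those for directed differentiation. The barcode is not annotated in the feature table, and the automated annotation marks only a 600-nt portion of the roughly 1.5 kb insert as matching ZNF239. The short downstream "U6 promoter" fragment and several other small fragment calls are partial sequence matches and probably not functional elements.

The viral portion follows a third-generation, self-inactivating design. An RSV promoter drives a truncated HIV-1 5' LTR, followed by the Ψ packaging signal with a gag fragment, the Rev response element for Rev-dependent export of the genomic RNA, and a cPPT/CTS. A WPRE downstream of the ORF enhances transcript expression, and a ΔU3 3' LTR disables LTR promoter activity after integration. Upstream of the EF-1α cassette, SV40 early promoter and origin sequences precede a puromycin N-acetyltransferase gene, which allows puromycin selection of transduced cells. An SV40 polyadenylation signal lies beyond the 3' LTR.

In bacteria the plasmid is maintained through a high-copy ColE1/pUC-type origin and ampicillin resistance (bla), and it also carries an f1 origin and lac, T7 and T3 remnants of the cloning vector. The depositor notes that the plasmid can recombine during propagation, as is common for LTR-containing vectors.
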