Features (pLannotate 1.2.2; 31 found; start..end, strand, type, name):
      5..231     +  promoter       RSV promoter: Rous sarcoma virus enhancer/promoter
    232..412     +  LTR            5' LTR (truncated): truncated 5' long terminal repeat (LTR) from HIV-1
    459..584     +  misc_feature   HIV-1 Ψ: packaging signal of human immunodeficiency virus type 1
    568..931     +  CDS            HIV-1 gag (fragment): gag protein from human immunodeficiency virus 1; gag
   1077..1310    +  misc_feature   RRE: The Rev response element (RRE) of HIV-1 allows for Rev-dependent mRNA export from the nucleus to the cytoplasm.
   1687..1713    +  CDS            Rev (fragment): human immunodeficiency virus 1 (HIV-1) Rev protein; rev; enhances nuclear export of unspliced and incompletely spliced viral mRNAs
   1720..1743    +  promoter       SV40 promoter (fragment): SV40 early promoter
   1744..1815    +  promoter       SV40 promoter (fragment): SV40 enhancer and early promoter
   1839..1974    +  rep_origin     SV40 ori: SV40 origin of replication
   2020..2616    +  CDS            PuroR (fragment): puromycin N-acetyltransferase; pac from Streptomyces; confers resistance to puromycin
   2665..2782    +  misc_feature   cPPT/CTS: central polypurine tract and central termination sequence of HIV-1
   2847..2913    +  CDS            small t antigen (fragment): SV40 (simian virus 40) small t antigen
   2920..4098    +  promoter       EF-1α promoter: strong constitutive promoter for human elongation factor EF-1α
   4115..4714    +  CDS            ZNF239 (fragment): ZN239_HUMAN - Also known as HOK2, MOK2. Experimental evidence at protein level: Swiss-Prot protein existence level 1. May be involved in transcriptional regulation. From Homo sapiens (Human).
   5504..5557    +  promoter       U6 promoter (fragment): RNA polymerase III promoter for human U6 snRNA
   5599..6187    +  misc_feature   WPRE: woodchuck hepatitis virus posttranscriptional regulatory element
   6238..6257    +  misc_feature   cPPT/CTS (fragment): central polypurine tract and central termination sequence of HIV-1
   6259..6492    +  LTR            3' LTR (ΔU3): self-inactivating 3' long terminal repeat (LTR) from HIV-1
   6570..6691    +  polyA_signal   SV40 poly(A) signal: SV40 polyadenylation signal
   6731..6866    +  rep_origin     SV40 ori: SV40 origin of replication
   6887..6905    -  promoter       T7 promoter: promoter for bacteriophage T7 RNA polymerase
   6913..7068    +  CDS            lacZα (fragment): LacZα fragment of β-galactosidase; lacZ fragment
   7073..7501    +  rep_origin     f1 ori (sequence partly withheld): f1 bacteriophage origin of replication; arrow indicates direction of (+) strand synthesis
   7554..7658    +  promoter       AmpR promoter: bla
   7659..8519    +  CDS            AmpR: β-lactamase; bla; confers resistance to ampicillin, carbenicillin, and related antibiotics
   8690..9278    +  rep_origin     ori: high-copy-number ColE1/pMB1/pBR322/pUC origin of replication
   9461..9553    +  CDS            lacI (fragment): lac repressor; lacI; The lac repressor binds to the lac operator to inhibit transcription in E. coli. This inhibition can be relieved by adding lactose or isopropyl-β-D-thiogalactopyranoside (IPTG).
   9566..9587    +  protein_bind   CAP binding site: CAP binding activates transcription in the presence of cAMP. E. coli catabolite activator protein
   9602..9632    +  promoter       lac promoter: promoter for the E. coli lac operon
   9640..9656    +  protein_bind   lac operator: The lac repressor binds to the lac operator to inhibit transcription in E. coli. This inhibition can be relieved by adding lactose or isopropyl-β-D-thiogalactopyranoside (IPTG). lac repressor encoded by lacI
   9701..9719    +  promoter       T3 promoter: promoter for bacteriophage T3 RNA polymerase
>Addgene plasmid #143315 | TFORF1782 | addgene full sequence | sequence record 400277 | Addgene NGS Result
TTAATGTAGTCTTATGCAATACTCTTGTAGTCTTGCAACATGGTAACGATGAGTTAGCAACATGCCTTAC
AAGGAGAGAAAAAGCACCGTGCATGCCGATTGGTGGAAGTAAGGTGGTACGATCGTGCCTTATTAGGAAG
GCAACAGACGGGTCTGACATGGATTGGACGAACCACTGAATTGCCGCATTGCAGAGATATTGTATTTAAG
TGCCTAGCTCGATACATAAACGGGTCTCTCTGGTTAGACCAGATCTGAGCCTGGGAGCTCTCTGGCTAAC
TAGGGAACCCACTGCTTAAGCCTCAATAAAGCTTGCCTTGAGTGCTTCAAGTAGTGTGTGCCCGTCTGTT
GTGTGACTCTGGTAACTAGAGATCCCTCAGACCCTTTTAGTCAGTGTGGAAAATCTCTAGCAGTGGCGCC
CGAACAGGGACTTGAAAGCGAAAGGGAAACCAGAGGAGCTCTCTCGACGCAGGACTCGGCTTGCTGAAGC
GCGCACGGCAAGAGGCGAGGGGCGGCGACTGGTGAGTACGCCAAAAATTTTGACTAGCGGAGGCTAGAAG
GAGAGAGATGGGTGCGAGAGCGTCAGTATTAAGCGGGGGAGAATTAGATCGCGATGGGAAAAAATTCGGT
TAAGGCCAGGGGGAAAGAAAAAATATAAATTAAAACATATAGTATGGGCAAGCAGGGAGCTAGAACGATT
CGCAGTTAATCCTGGCCTGTTAGAAACATCAGAAGGCTGTAGACAAATACTGGGACAGCTACAACCATCC
CTTCAGACAGGATCAGAAGAACTTAGATCATTATATAATACAGTAGCAACCCTCTATTGTGTGCATCAAA
GGATAGAGATAAAAGACACCAAGGAAGCTTTAGACAAGATAGAGGAAGAGCAAAACAAAAGTAAGACCAC
CGCACAGCAAGCGGCCGCTGATCTTCAGACCTGGAGGAGGAGATATGAGGGACAATTGGAGAAGTGAATT
ATATAAATATAAAGTAGTAAAAATTGAACCATTAGGAGTAGCACCCACCAAGGCAAAGAGAAGAGTGGTG
CAGAGAGAAAAAAGAGCAGTGGGAATAGGAGCTTTGTTCCTTGGGTTCTTGGGAGCAGCAGGAAGCACTA
TGGGCGCAGCGTCAATGACGCTGACGGTACAGGCCAGACAATTATTGTCTGGTATAGTGCAGCAGCAGAA
CAATTTGCTGAGGGCTATTGAGGCGCAACAGCATCTGTTGCAACTCACAGTCTGGGGCATCAAGCAGCTC
CAGGCAAGAATCCTGGCTGTGGAAAGATACCTAAAGGATCAACAGCTCCTGGGGATTTGGGGTTGCTCTG
GAAAACTCATTTGCACCACTGCTGTGCCTTGGAATGCTAGTTGGAGTAATAAATCTCTGGAACAGATTTG
GAATCACACGACCTGGATGGAGTGGGACAGAGAAATTAACAATTACACAAGCTTAATACACTCCTTAATT
GAAGAATCGCAAAACCAGCAAGAAAAGAATGAACAAGAATTATTGGAATTAGATAAATGGGCAAGTTTGT
GGAATTGGTTTAACATAACAAATTGGCTGTGGTATATAAAATTATTCATAATGATAGTAGGAGGCTTGGT
AGGTTTAAGAATAGTTTTTGCTGTACTTTCTATAGTGAATAGAGTTAGGCAGGGATATTCACCATTATCG
TTTCAGACCCACCTCCCAACCCCGAGGGGACCCATGCATTGCATCTCAATTAGTCAGCAACCAGGTGTGG
AAAGTCCCCAGGCTCCCCAGCAGGCAGAAGTATGCAAAGCATGCGTCTCAATTAGTCAGCAACCATAGTC
CCGCCCCTAACTCCGCCCATCCCGCCCCTAACTCCGCCCAGTTCCGCCCATTCTCCGCCCCATGGCTGAC
TAATTTTTTTTATTTATGCAGAGGCCGAGGCCGCCTCGGCCTCTGAGCTATTCCAGAAGTAGTGAGGAGG
CTTTTTTGGAGGCCTAGGCTTTTGCAAAAAGCTTTCTAGAGGTACCACCGGAGCTTACCATGACCGAGTA
CAAGCCCACGGTGCGCCTCGCCACCCGCGACGACGTCCCCAGGGCCGTACGCACCCTCGCCGCCGCGTTC
GCCGACTACCCCGCCACGCGCCACACCGTCGATCCGGACCGCCACATCGAGCGGGTCACCGAGCTGCAAG
AACTCTTCCTCACGCGCGTCGGGCTCGACATCGGCAAGGTGTGGGTCGCGGACGACGGCGCCGCCGTGGC
GGTCTGGACCACGCCGGAGAGCGTCGAAGCGGGGGCGGTGTTCGCCGAGATCGGCCCGCGCATGGCCGAG
TTGAGCGGTTCCCGGCTGGCCGCGCAGCAACAGATGGAAGGCCTCCTGGCGCCGCACCGGCCCAAGGAGC
CCGCGTGGTTCCTGGCCACCGTCGGCGTCTCGCCCGACCACCAGGGCAAGGGTCTGGGCAGCGCCGTCGT
GCTCCCCGGAGTGGAGGCGGCCGAGCGCGCCGGGGTGCCCGCCTTCCTGGAGACCTCCGCGCCCCGCAAC
CTCCCCTTCTACGAGCGGCTCGGCTTCACCGTCACCGCCGACGTCGAGGTGCCCGAAGGACCGCGCACCT
GGTGCATGACCCGCAAGCCCGGTGCCAGTTAACGAATTCTAGATCTTGAGACAAATGGCAGTATTCATCC
ACAATTTTAAAAGAAAAGGGGGGATTGGGGGGTACAGTGCAGGGGAAAGAATAGTAGACATAATAGCAAC
AGACATACAAACTAAAGAATTACAAAAACAAATTACAAAAATTCAAAATTTTCGGGTTTATTACAGGGAC
AGCAGAGATCCACTTTGGCGCCGGCTCGAGGCCTGCAGGTGCAAAGATGGATAAAGTTTTAAACAGAGAG
GAATCTTTGCAGCTAATGGACCTTCTAGGTCTTGAAAGGAGTGGGAATTGGCTCCGGTGCCCGTCAGTGG
GCAGAGCGCACATCGCCCACAGTCCCCGAGAAGTTGGGGGGAGGGGTCGGCAATTGAACCGGTGCCTAGA
GAAGGTGGCGCGGGGTAAACTGGGAAAGTGATGTCGTGTACTGGCTCCGCCTTTTTCCCGAGGGTGGGGG
AGAACCGTATATAAGTGCAGTAGTCGCCGTGAACGTTCTTTTTCGCAACGGGTTTGCCGCCAGAACACAG
GTAAGTGCCGTGTGTGGTTCCCGCGGGCCTGGCCTCTTTACGGGTTATGGCCCTTGCGTGCCTTGAATTA
CTTCCACCTGGCTGCAGTACGTGATTCTTGATCCCGAGCTTCGGGTTGGAAGTGGGTGGGAGAGTTCGAG
GCCTTGCGCTTAAGGAGCCCCTTCGCCTCGTGCTTGAGTTGAGGCCTGGCCTGGGCGCTGGGGCCGCCGC
GTGCGAATCTGGTGGCACCTTCGCGCCTGTCTCGCTGCTTTCGATAAGTCTCTAGCCATTTAAAATTTTT
GATGACCTGCTGCGACGCTTTTTTTCTGGCAAGATAGTCTTGTAAATGCGGGCCAAGATCTGCACACTGG
TATTTCGGTTTTTGGGGCCGCGGGCGGCGACGGGGCCCGTGCGTCCCAGCGCACATGTTCGGCGAGGCGG
GGCCTGCGAGCGCGGCCACCGAGAATCGGACGGGGGTAGTCTCAAGCTGGCCGGCCTGCTCTGGTGCCTG
GCCTCGCGCCGCCGTGTATCGCCCCGCCCTGGGCGGCAAGGCTGGCCCGGTCGGCACCAGTTGCGTGAGC
GGAAAGATGGCCGCTTCCCGGCCCTGCTGCAGGGAGCTCAAAATGGAGGACGCGGCGCTCGGGAGAGCGG
GCGGGTGAGTCACCCACACAAAGGAAAAGGGCCTTTCCGTCCTCAGCCGTCGCTTCATGTGACTCCACGG
AGTACCGGGCGCCGTCCAGGCACCTCGATTAGTTCTCGAGCTTTTGGAGTACGTCGTCTTTAGGTTGGGG
GGAGGGGTTTTATGCGATGGAGTTTCCCCACACTGAGTGGGTGGAGACTGAAGTTAGGCCAGCTTGGCAC
TTGATGTAATTCTCCTTGGAATTTGCCCTTTTTGAGTTTGGATCTTGGTTCATTCTCAAGCCTCAGACAG
TGGTTCAAAGTTTTTTTCTTCCATTTCAGGTGTCGTGAGGCTAGCACCGCCACCATGGCCAGTACAATTA
CTGGAAGTCAGGATTGTATTGTGAATCATCGAGGGGAAGTGGATGGGGAGCCTGAACTAGATATTTCCCC
TTGTCAACAGTGGGGAGAAGCATCTTCTCCTATTTCCAGAAACAGGGACAGTGTGATGACTCTTCAAAGT
GGTTGTTTCGAAAACATTGAAAGTGAAACATATTTGCCTTTGAAAGTCTCAAGCCAAATAGACACACAAG
ACTCTTCAGTGAAGTTCTGTAAGAATGAGCCTCAGGATCATCAGGAAAGCAGACGTCTCTTTGTAATGGA
AGAAAGCACTGAGAGAAAAGTGATAAAGGGGGAAAGTTGTTCAGAGAACCTTCAAGTTAAACTGGTGTCT
GATGGACAAGAACTGGCCTCGCCATTGTTAAATGGTGAGGCAACTTGCCAGAATGGCCAGTTAAAAGAAT
CTTTGGATCCCATTGACTGTAACTGCAAAGACATTCATGGATGGAAATCACAGGTGGTCAGTTGTAGTCA
GCAGAGAGCTCATACAGAGGAGAAACCCTGTGACCATAATAACTGTGGGAAAATACTTAACACCAGCCCA
GATGGTCATCCATATGAGAAAATCCACACTGCAGAGAAACAATACGAATGTAGTCAGTGTGGTAAGAACT
TCAGTCAAAGCTCAGAGCTACTACTTCATCAGAGAGACCACACAGAAGAAAAACCCTACAAATGTGAGCA
ATGTGGGAAGGGCTTCACAAGGAGCTCGAGTCTGCTTATCCATCAGGCAGTCCACACAGATGAGAAGCCT
TATAAGTGTGACAAGTGTGGGAAGGGCTTCACCAGGAGCTCAAGTCTGCTCATCCATCATGCCGTCCATA
CAGGCGAAAAACCTTATAAATGTGACAAGTGTGGGAAGGGCTTTAGTCAGAGCTCCAAACTGCACATCCA
CCAGCGAGTCCACACTGGAGAGAAGCCCTATGAGTGTGAGGAGTGTGGTATGAGCTTCAGTCAGCGCTCA
AACCTGCACATCCACCAGCGAGTACACACAGGAGAGAGGCCCTACAAGTGTGGTGAGTGTGGGAAGGGCT
TCAGTCAGAGCTCGAACCTTCACATTCACCGGTGCATCCACACAGGAGAGAAGCCTTACCAATGCTATGA
GTGTGGGAAGGGTTTCAGCCAGAGCTCGGATCTTCGCATCCATCTCAGAGTCCACACTGGAGAGAAGCCC
TATCACTGTGGCAAGTGTGGGAAGGGATTTAGCCAGAGTTCCAAACTCCTCATCCACCAGAGAGTACATA
CTGGAGAGAAGCCCTATGAGTGCAGCAAGTGTGGGAAGGGCTTCAGCCAGAGCTCCAACCTTCACATCCA
CCAGCGGGTTCACAAGAAAGATCCTCGCTAGTAATGAACTAGTCCGTAACTTGAAAGTATTTCGATTTCT
TGGCTTTATATATCTTGTGGAAAGGACGATTGGATCTCGACGGACACGACTGTACGCGTTAAGTCGACAA
TCAACCTCTGGATTACAAAATTTGTGAAAGATTGACTGGTATTCTTAACTATGTTGCTCCTTTTACGCTA
TGTGGATACGCTGCTTTAATGCCTTTGTATCATGCTATTGCTTCCCGTATGGCTTTCATTTTCTCCTCCT
TGTATAAATCCTGGTTGCTGTCTCTTTATGAGGAGTTGTGGCCCGTTGTCAGGCAACGTGGCGTGGTGTG
CACTGTGTTTGCTGACGCAACCCCCACTGGTTGGGGCATTGCCACCACCTGTCAGCTCCTTTCCGGGACT
TTCGCTTTCCCCCTCCCTATTGCCACGGCGGAACTCATCGCCGCCTGCCTTGCCCGCTGCTGGACAGGGG
CTCGGCTGTTGGGCACTGACAATTCCGTGGTGTTGTCGGGGAAATCATCGTCCTTTCCTTGGCTGCTCGC
CTGTGTTGCCACCTGGATTCTGCGCGGGACGTCCTTCTGCTACGTCCCTTCGGCCCTCAATCCAGCGGAC
CTTCCTTCCCGCGGCCTGCTGCCGGCTCTGCGGCCTCTTCCGCGTCTTCGCCTTCGCCCTCAGACGAGTC
GGATCTCCCTTTGGGCCGCCTCCCCGCGTCGACTTTAAGACCAATGACTTACAAGGCAGCTGTAGATCTT
AGCCACTTTTTAAAAGAAAAGGGGGGACTGGAAGGGCTAATTCACTCCCAACGAAGACAAGATCTGCTTT
TTGCTTGTACTGGGTCTCTCTGGTTAGACCAGATCTGAGCCTGGGAGCTCTCTGGCTAACTAGGGAACCC
ACTGCTTAAGCCTCAATAAAGCTTGCCTTGAGTGCTTCAAGTAGTGTGTGCCCGTCTGTTGTGTGACTCT
GGTAACTAGAGATCCCTCAGACCCTTTTAGTCAGTGTGGAAAATCTCTAGCAGTACGTATAGTAGTTCAT
GTCATCTTATTATTCAGTATTTATAACTTGCAAAGAAATGAATATCAGAGAGTGAGAGGAACTTGTTTAT
TGCAGCTTATAATGGTTACAAATAAAGCAATAGCATCACAAATTTCACAAATAAAGCATTTTTTTCACTG
CATTCTAGTTGTGGTTTGTCCAAACTCATCAATGTATCTTATCATGTCTGGCTCTAGCTATCCCGCCCCT
AACTCCGCCCATCCCGCCCCTAACTCCGCCCAGTTCCGCCCATTCTCCGCCCCATGGCTGACTAATTTTT
TTTATTTATGCAGAGGCCGAGGCCGCCTCGGCCTCTGAGCTATTCCAGAAGTAGTGAGGAGGCTTTTTTG
GAGGCCTAGGGACGTACCCAATTCGCCCTATAGTGAGTCGTATTACGCGCGCTCACTGGCCGTCGTTTTA
CAACGTCGTGACTGGGAAAACCCTGGCGTTACCCAACTTAATCGCCTTGCAGCACATCCCCCTTTCGCCA
GCTGGCGTAATAGCGAAGAGGCCCGCACCGATCGCCCTTCCCAACAGTTGCGCAGCCTGAATGGCGAATG
GG
[124 nt withheld, positions 7073-7196]
C
[91 nt withheld, positions 7198-7288]
A
[49 nt withheld, positions 7290-7338]
CCTTTGACGTTGGAGTCCACGTTCTTT
[37 nt withheld, positions 7366-7402]
ACCCTATCTCGGTCTATTCTTTTGATTTATAAGGGATTTTGCCGATTTCGGCCTATTGGTTAAAAAATGA
GCTGATTTAACAAAAATTTAACGCGAATTTTAACAAAATATTAACGCTTACAATTTAGGTGGCACTTTTC
GGGGAAATGTGCGCGGAACCCCTATTTGTTTATTTTTCTAAATACATTCAAATATGTATCCGCTCATGAG
ACAATAACCCTGATAAATGCTTCAATAATATTGAAAAAGGAAGAGTATGAGTATTCAACATTTCCGTGTC
GCCCTTATTCCCTTTTTTGCGGCATTTTGCCTTCCTGTTTTTGCTCACCCAGAAACGCTGGTGAAAGTAA
AAGATGCTGAAGATCAGTTGGGTGCACGAGTGGGTTACATCGAACTGGATCTCAACAGCGGTAAGATCCT
TGAGAGTTTTCGCCCCGAAGAACGTTTTCCAATGATGAGCACTTTTAAAGTTCTGCTATGTGGCGCGGTA
TTATCCCGTATTGACGCCGGGCAAGAGCAACTCGGTCGCCGCATACACTATTCTCAGAATGACTTGGTTG
AGTACTCACCAGTCACAGAAAAGCATCTTACGGATGGCATGACAGTAAGAGAATTATGCAGTGCTGCCAT
AACCATGAGTGATAACACTGCGGCCAACTTACTTCTGACAACGATCGGAGGACCGAAGGAGCTAACCGCT
TTTTTGCACAACATGGGGGATCATGTAACTCGCCTTGATCGTTGGGAACCGGAGCTGAATGAAGCCATAC
CAAACGACGAGCGTGACACCACGATGCCTGTAGCAATGGCAACAACGTTGCGCAAACTATTAACTGGCGA
ACTACTTACTCTAGCTTCCCGGCAACAATTAATAGACTGGATGGAGGCGGATAAAGTTGCAGGACCACTT
CTGCGCTCGGCCCTTCCGGCTGGCTGGTTTATTGCTGATAAATCTGGAGCCGGTGAGCGTGGGTCTCGCG
GTATCATTGCAGCACTGGGGCCAGATGGTAAGCCCTCCCGTATCGTAGTTATCTACACGACGGGGAGTCA
GGCAACTATGGATGAACGAAATAGACAGATCGCTGAGATAGGTGCCTCACTGATTAAGCATTGGTAACTG
TCAGACCAAGTTTACTCATATATACTTTAGATTGATTTAAAACTTCATTTTTAATTTAAAAGGATCTAGG
TGAAGATCCTTTTTGATAATCTCATGACCAAAATCCCTTAACGTGAGTTTTCGTTCCACTGAGCGTCAGA
CCCCGTAGAAAAGATCAAAGGATCTTCTTGAGATCCTTTTTTTCTGCGCGTAATCTGCTGCTTGCAAACA
AAAAAACCACCGCTACCAGCGGTGGTTTGTTTGCCGGATCAAGAGCTACCAACTCTTTTTCCGAAGGTAA
CTGGCTTCAGCAGAGCGCAGATACCAAATACTGTTCTTCTAGTGTAGCCGTAGTTAGGCCACCACTTCAA
GAACTCTGTAGCACCGCCTACATACCTCGCTCTGCTAATCCTGTTACCAGTGGCTGCTGCCAGTGGCGAT
AAGTCGTGTCTTACCGGGTTGGACTCAAGACGATAGTTACCGGATAAGGCGCAGCGGTCGGGCTGAACGG
GGGGTTCGTGCACACAGCCCAGCTTGGAGCGAACGACCTACACCGAACTGAGATACCTACAGCGTGAGCT
ATGAGAAAGCGCCACGCTTCCCGAAGGGAGAAAGGCGGACAGGTATCCGGTAAGCGGCAGGGTCGGAACA
GGAGAGCGCACGAGGGAGCTTCCAGGGGGAAACGCCTGGTATCTTTATAGTCCTGTCGGGTTTCGCCACC
TCTGACTTGAGCGTCGATTTTTGTGATGCTCGTCAGGGGGGCGGAGCCTATGGAAAAACGCCAGCAACGC
GGCCTTTTTACGGTTCCTGGCCTTTTGCTGGCCTTTTGCTCACATGTTCTTTCCTGCGTTATCCCCTGAT
TCTGTGGATAACCGTATTACCGCCTTTGAGTGAGCTGATACCGCTCGCCGCAGCCGAACGACCGAGCGCA
GCGAGTCAGTGAGCGAGGAAGCGGAAGAGCGCCCAATACGCAAACCGCCTCTCCCCGCGCGTTGGCCGAT
TCATTAATGCAGCTGGCACGACAGGTTTCCCGACTGGAAAGCGGGCAGTGAGCGCAACGCAATTAATGTG
AGTTAGCTCACTCATTAGGCACCCCAGGCTTTACACTTTATGCTTCCGGCTCGTATGTTGTGTGGAATTG
TGAGCGGATAACAATTTCACACAGGAAACAGCTATGACCATGATTACGCCAAGCGCGCAATTAACCCTCA
CTAAAGGGAACAAAAGCTGGAGCTGCAAGC
