>Addgene plasmid #143315 | TFORF1782 | depositor partial sequence | sequence record 282083 | Insert
ACCGCCACCATGGCCAGTACAATTACTGGAAGTCAGGATTGTATTGTGAATCATCGAGGGGAAGTGGATG
GGGAGCCTGAACTAGATATTTCCCCTTGTCAACAGTGGGGAGAAGCATCTTCTCCTATTTCCAGAAACAG
GGACAGTGTGATGACTCTTCAAAGTGGTTGTTTCGAAAACATTGAAAGTGAAACATATTTGCCTTTGAAA
GTCTCAAGCCAAATAGACACACAAGACTCTTCAGTGAAGTTCTGTAAGAATGAGCCTCAGGATCATCAGG
AAAGCAGACGTCTCTTTGTAATGGAAGAAAGCACTGAGAGAAAAGTGATAAAGGGGGAAAGTTGTTCAGA
GAACCTTCAAGTTAAACTGGTGTCTGATGGACAAGAACTGGCCTCGCCATTGTTAAATGGTGAGGCAACT
TGCCAGAATGGCCAGTTAAAAGAATCTTTGGATCCCATTGACTGTAACTGCAAAGACATTCATGGATGGA
AATCACAGGTGGTCAGTTGTAGTCAGCAGAGAGCTCATACAGAGGAGAAACCCTGTGACCATAATAACTG
TGGGAAAATACTTAACACCAGCCCAGATGGTCATCCATATGAGAAAATCCACACTGCAGAGAAACAATAC
GAATGTAGTCAGTGTGGTAAGAACTTCAGTCAAAGCTCAGAGCTACTACTTCATCAGAGAGACCACACAG
AAGAAAAACCCTACAAATGTGAGCAATGTGGGAAGGGCTTCACAAGGAGCTCGAGTCTGCTTATCCATCA
GGCAGTCCACACAGATGAGAAGCCTTATAAGTGTGACAAGTGTGGGAAGGGCTTCACCAGGAGCTCAAGT
CTGCTCATCCATCATGCCGTCCATACAGGCGAAAAACCTTATAAATGTGACAAGTGTGGGAAGGGCTTTA
GTCAGAGCTCCAAACTGCACATCCACCAGCGAGTCCACACTGGAGAGAAGCCCTATGAGTGTGAGGAGTG
TGGTATGAGCTTCAGTCAGCGCTCAAACCTGCACATCCACCAGCGAGTACACACAGGAGAGAGGCCCTAC
AAGTGTGGTGAGTGTGGGAAGGGCTTCAGTCAGAGCTCGAACCTTCACATTCACCGGTGCATCCACACAG
GAGAGAAGCCTTACCAATGCTATGAGTGTGGGAAGGGTTTCAGCCAGAGCTCGGATCTTCGCATCCATCT
CAGAGTCCACACTGGAGAGAAGCCCTATCACTGTGGCAAGTGTGGGAAGGGATTTAGCCAGAGTTCCAAA
CTCCTCATCCACCAGAGAGTACATACTGGAGAGAAGCCCTATGAGTGCAGCAAGTGTGGGAAGGGCTTCA
GCCAGAGCTCCAACCTTCACATCCACCAGCGGGTTCACAAGAAAGATCCTCGCTAGTAATGAACTAGTCC
GTAACTTGAAAGTATTTCGATTTCTTGGCTTTATATATCTTGTGGAAAGGACGATTGGATCTCGACGGAC
ACGACTGT
