>Addgene plasmid #143315 | TFORF1782 | depositor partial sequence | sequence record 282084 | Barcode
TTGGATCTCGACGGACACGACTGT
